>Addgene plasmid #231233 | pCS2-MYC(Δ1-143)-GFP-IRES-mCherry (ΔTAD) | addgene full sequence | sequence record 459170 | Addgene NGS Result
CGCCATTCTGCCTGGGGACGTCGGAGCAAGCTTGATTTAGGTGACACTATAGAATACAAGCTACTTGTTC
TTTTTGCGGATCCCGCCACCATGCTGGTCTCGGAGAAGCTGGCCTCCTACCAGGCTGCGCGCAAAGACAG
CGGCAGCCCGAACCCCGCCCGCGGCCACAGCGTCTGCTCCACCTCCAGCTTGTACCTGCAGGATCTGAGC
GCCGCCGCCTCAGAGTGCATCGACCCCTCGGTGGTCTTCCCCTACCCTCTCAACGACAGCAGCTCGCCCA
AGTCCTGCGCCTCGCAAGACTCCAGCGCCTTCTCTCCGTCCTCGGATTCTCTGCTCTCCTCGACGGAGTC
CTCCCCGCAGGGCAGCCCCGAGCCCCTGGTGCTCCATGAGGAGACACCGCCCACCACCAGCAGCGACTCT
GAGGAGGAACAAGAAGATGAGGAAGAAATCGATGTTGTTTCTGTGGAAAAGAGGCAGGCTCCTGGCAAAA
GGTCAGAGTCTGGATCACCTTCTGCTGGAGGCCACAGCAAACCTCCTCACAGCCCACTGGTCCTCAAGAG
GTGCCACGTCTCCACACATCAGCACAACTACGCAGCGCCTCCCTCCACTCGGAAGGACTATCCTGCTGCC
AAGAGGGTCAAGTTGGACAGTGTCAGAGTCCTGAGACAGATCAGCAACAACCGAAAATGCACCAGCCCCA
GGTCCTCGGACACCGAGGAGAATGTCAAGAGGCGAACACACAACGTCTTGGAGCGCCAGAGGAGGAACGA
GCTAAAACGGAGCTTTTTTGCCCTGCGTGACCAGATCCCGGAGTTGGAAAACAATGAAAAGGCCCCCAAG
GTAGTTATCCTTAAAAAAGCCACAGCATACATCCTGTCCGTCCAAGCAGAGGAGCAAAAGCTCATTTCTG
AAGAGGACTTGTTGCGGAAACGACGAGAACAGTTGAAACACAAACTTGAACAGCTACGGAACTCTTGTGC
GGGAGGCGGAGGCAGCATGGTGAGCAAGGGCGCCGAGCTGTTCACCGGCATCGTGCCCATCCTGATCGAG
CTGAATGGCGATGTGAATGGCCACAAGTTCAGCGTGAGCGGCGAGGGCGAGGGCGATGCCACCTACGGCA
AGCTGACCCTGAAGTTCATCTGCACCACCGGCAAGCTGCCTGTGCCCTGGCCCACCCTGGTGACCACCCT
GAGCTACGGCGTGCAGTGCTTCTCACGCTACCCCGATCACATGAAGCAGCACGACTTCTTCAAGAGCGCC
ATGCCTGAGGGCTACATCCAGGAGCGCACCATCTTCTTCGAGGATGACGGCAACTACAAGTCGCGCGCCG
AGGTGAAGTTCGAGGGCGATACCCTGGTGAATCGCATCGAGCTGACCGGCACCGATTTCAAGGAGGATGG
CAACATCCTGGGCAATAAGATGGAGTACAACTACAACGCCCACAATGTGTACATCATGACCGACAAGGCC
AAGAATGGCATCAAGGTGAACTTCAAGATCCGCCACAACATCGAGGATGGCAGCGTGCAGCTGGCCGACC
ACTACCAGCAGAATACCCCCATCGGCGATGGCCCTGTGCTGCTGCCCGATAACCACTACCTGTCCACCCA
GAGCGCCCTGTCCAAGGACCCCAACGAGAAGCGCGATCACATGATCTACTTCGGCTTCGTGACCGCCGCC
GCCATCACCCACGGCATGGATGAGCTGTACAAGTGATCTAGAGCCCCTCTCCCTCCCCCCCCCCTAACGT
TACTGGCCGAAGCCGCTTGGAATAAGGCCGGTGTGCGTTTGTCTATATGTTATTTTCCACCATATTGCCG
TCTTTTGGCAATGTGAGGGCCCGGAAACCTGGCCCTGTCTTCTTGACGAGCATTCCTAGGGGTCTTTCCC
CTCTCGCCAAAGGAATGCAAGGTCTGTTGAATGTCGTGAAGGAAGCAGTTCCTCTGGAAGCTTCTTGAAG
ACAAACAACGTCTGTAGCGACCCTTTGCAGGCAGCGGAACCCCCCACCTGGCGACAGGTGCCTCTGCGGC
CAAAAGCCACGTGTATAAGATACACCTGCAAAGGCGGCACAACCCCAGTGCCACGTTGTGAGTTGGATAG
TTGTGGAAAGAGTCAAATGGCTCTCCTCAAGCGTATTCAACAAGGGGCTGAAGGATGCCCAGAAGGTACC
CCATTGTATGGGATCTGATCTGGGGCCTCGGTGCACATGCTTTACATGTGTTTAGTCGAGGTTAAAAAAA
CGTCTAGGCCCCCCGAACCACGGGGACGTGGTTTTCCTTTGAAAAACACGATAATACCTCCGGAATGGTG
AGCAAGGGCGAGGAGGATAACATGGCCATCATCAAGGAGTTCATGCGCTTCAAGGTGCACATGGAGGGCT
CCGTGAACGGCCACGAGTTCGAGATCGAGGGCGAGGGCGAGGGCCGCCCCTACGAGGGCACCCAGACCGC
CAAGCTGAAGGTGACCAAGGGTGGCCCCCTGCCCTTCGCCTGGGACATCCTGTCCCCTCAGTTCATGTAC
GGCTCCAAGGCCTACGTGAAGCACCCCGCCGACATCCCCGACTACTTGAAGCTGTCCTTCCCCGAGGGCT
TCAAGTGGGAGCGCGTGATGAACTTCGAGGACGGCGGCGTGGTGACCGTGACCCAGGACTCCTCCCTGCA
GGACGGCGAGTTCATCTACAAGGTGAAGCTGCGCGGCACCAACTTCCCCTCCGACGGCCCCGTAATGCAG
AAGAAAACCATGGGCTGGGAGGCCTCCTCCGAGCGGATGTACCCCGAGGACGGCGCCCTGAAGGGCGAGA
TCAAGCAGAGGCTGAAGCTGAAGGACGGCGGCCACTACGACGCTGAGGTCAAGACCACCTACAAGGCCAA
GAAGCCCGTGCAGCTGCCCGGCGCCTACAACGTCAACATCAAGTTGGACATCACCTCCCACAACGAGGAC
TACACCATCGTGGAACAGTACGAACGCGCCGAGGGCCGCCACTCCACCGGCGGCATGGACGAGCTGTACA
AGTGATCTAGAACTATAGTGAGTCGTATTACGTAGATCCAGACATGATAAGATACATTGATGAGTTTGGA
CAAACCACAACTAGAATGCAGTGAAAAAAATGCTTTATTTGTGAAATTTGTGATGCTATTGCTTTATTTG
TAACCATTATAAGCTGCAATAAACAAGTTAACAACAACAATTGCATTCATTTTATGTTTCAGGTTCAGGG
GGAGGTGTGGGAGGTTTTTTAATTCGCGGCCGCGGCGCCAATGCATTGGGCCCGGTACCCAGCTTTTGTT
CCCTTTAGTGAGGGTTAATTGCGCGCTTGGCGTAATCATGGTCATAGCTGTTTCCTGTGTGAAATTGTTA
TCCGCTCACAATTCCACACAACATACGAGCCGGGAGCATAAAGTGTAAAGCCTGGGGTGCCTAATGAGTG
AGCTAACTCACATTAATTGCGTTGCGCTCACTGCCCGCTTTCCAGTCGGGAAACCTGTCGTGCCAGCTGC
ATTAATGAATCGGCCAACGCGCGGGGAGAGGCGGTTTGCGTATTGGGCGCTCTTCCGCTTCCTCGCTCAC
TGACTCGCTGCGCTCGGTCGTTCGGCTGCGGCGAGCGGTATCAGCTCACTCAAAGGCGGTAATACGGTTA
TCCACAGAATCAGGGGATAACGCAGGAAAGAACATGTGAGCAAAAGGCCAGCAAAAGGCCAGGAACCGTA
AAAAGGCCGCGTTGCTGGCGTTTTTCCATAGGCTCCGCCCCCCTGACGAGCATCACAAAAATCGACGCTC
AAGTCAGAGGTGGCGAAACCCGACAGGACTATAAAGATACCAGGCGTTTCCCCCTGGAAGCTCCCTCGTG
CGCTCTCCTGTTCCGACCCTGCCGCTTACCGGATACCTGTCCGCCTTTCTCCCTTCGGGAAGCGTGGCGC
TTTCTCATAGCTCACGCTGTAGGTATCTCAGTTCGGTGTAGGTCGTTCGCTCCAAGCTGGGCTGTGTGCA
CGAACCCCCCGTTCAGCCCGACCGCTGCGCCTTATCCGGTAACTATCGTCTTGAGTCCAACCCGGTAAGA
CACGACTTATCGCCACTGGCAGCAGCCACTGGTAACAGGATTAGCAGAGCGAGGTATGTAGGCGGTGCTA
CAGAGTTCTTGAAGTGGTGGCCTAACTACGGCTACACTAGAAGAACAGTATTTGGTATCTGCGCTCTGCT
GAAGCCAGTTACCTTCGGAAAAAGAGTTGGTAGCTCTTGATCCGGCAAACAAACCACCGCTGGTAGCGGT
GGTTTTTTTGTTTGCAAGCAGCAGATTACGCGCAGAAAAAAAGGATCTCAAGAAGATCCTTTGATCTTTT
CTACGGGGTCTGACGCTCAGTGGAACGAAAACTCACGTTAAGGGATTTTGGTCATGAGATTATCAAAAAG
GATCTTCACCTAGATCCTTTTAAATTAAAAATGAAGTTTTAAATCAATCTAAAGTATATATGAGTAAACT
TGGTCTGACAGTTACCAATGCTTAATCAGTGAGGCACCTATCTCAGCGATCTGTCTATTTCGTTCATCCA
TAGTTGCCTGACTCCCCGTCGTGTAGATAACTACGATACGGGAGGGCTTACCATCTGGCCCCAGTGCTGC
AATGATACCGCGAGACCCACGCTCACCGGCTCCAGATTTATCAGCAATAAACCAGCCAGCCGGAAGGGCC
GAGCGCAGAAGTGGTCCTGCAACTTTATCCGCCTCCATCCAGTCTATTAATTGTTGCCGGGAAGCTAGAG
TAAGTAGTTCGCCAGTTAATAGTTTGCGCAACGTTGTTGCCATTGCTACAGGCATCGTGGTGTCACGCTC
GTCGTTTGGTATGGCTTCATTCAGCTCCGGTTCCCAACGATCAAGGCGAGTTACATGATCCCCCATGTTG
TGCAAAAAAGCGGTTAGCTCCTTCGGTCCTCCGATCGTTGTCAGAAGTAAGTTGGCCGCAGTGTTATCAC
TCATGGTTATGGCAGCACTGCATAATTCTCTTACTGTCATGCCATCCGTAAGATGCTTTTCTGTGACTGG
TGAGTACTCAACCAAGTCATTCTGAGAATAGTGTATGCGGCGACCGAGTTGCTCTTGCCCGGCGTCAATA
CGGGATAATACCGCGCCACATAGCAGAACTTTAAAAGTGCTCATCATTGGAAAACGTTCTTCGGGGCGAA
AACTCTCAAGGATCTTACCGCTGTTGAGATCCAGTTCGATGTAACCCACTCGTGCACCCAACTGATCTTC
AGCATCTTTTACTTTCACCAGCGTTTCTGGGTGAGCAAAAACAGGAAGGCAAAATGCCGCAAAAAAGGGA
ATAAGGGCGACACGGAAATGTTGAATACTCATACTCTTCCTTTTTCAATATTATTGAAGCATTTATCAGG
GTTATTGTCTCATGAGCGGATACATATTTGAATGTATTTAGAAAAATAAACAAATAGGGGTTCCGCGCAC
ATTTCCCCGAAAAGTGCCACCTAAATTGTAAGCGTTAATATTTTGTTAAAATTCGCGTTAAATTTTTGTT
AAATCAGCTCATTTTTTAACCAATAGGCCGAAATCGGCAAAATCCCTTATAAATCAAAAGAATAGACCGA
GATAGGGT
[37 nt withheld, positions 5609-5645]
AAAGAACGTGGACTCCAACGTCAAAGG
[49 nt withheld, positions 5673-5721]
T
[91 nt withheld, positions 5723-5813]
G
[124 nt withheld, positions 5815-5938]
CCCATTCGCCATTCAGGCTGCGCAACTGTTGGGAAGGGCGATCGGTGCGGGCCTCTTCGCTATTACGCCA
GTCGACCGCCAATTCAATATGGCGTATATGGACTCATGCCAATTCAATATGGTGGATCTGGACCTGTGCC
AATTCAATATGGCGTATATGGACTCGTGCCAATTCAATATGGTGGATCTGGACCCCAGCCAATTCAATAT
GGCGGACTTGGCACCATGCCAATTCAATATGGCGGACCTGGCACTGTGCCAACTGGGGAGGGGTCTACTT
GGCACGGTGCCAAGTTTGAGGAGGGGTCTTGGCCCTGTGCCAAGTCCGCCATATTGAATTGGCATGGTGC
CAATAATGGCGGCCATATTGGCTATATGCCAGGATCAATATATAGGCAATATCCAATATGGCCCTATGCC
AATATGGCTATTGGCCAGGTTCAATACTATGTATTGGCCCTATGCCATATAGTATTCCATATATGGGTTT
TCCTATTGACGTAGATAGCCCCTCCCAATGGGCGGTCCCATATACCATATATGGGGCTTCCTAATACCGC
CCATAGCCACTCCCCCATTGACGTCAATGGTCTCTATATATGGTCTTTCCTATTGACGTCATATGGGCGG
TCCTATTGACGTATATGGCGCCTCCCCCATTGACGTCAATTACGGTAAATGGCCCGCCTGGCTCAATGCC
CATTGACGTCAATAGGACCACCCACCATTGACGTCAATGGGATGGCTCATTGCCCATTCATATCCGTTCT
CACGCCCCCTATTGACGTCAATGACGGTAAATGGCCCACTTGGCAGTACATCAATATCTATTAATAGTAA
CTTGGCAAGTACATTACTATTGGAAGTACGCCAGGGTACATTGGCAGTACTCCCATTGACGTCAATGGCG
GTAAATGGCCCGCGATGGCTGCCAAGTACATCCCCATTGACGTCAATGGGGAGGGGCAATGACGCAAATG
GGCGTTCCATTGACGTAAATGGGCGGTAGGCGTGCCTAATGGGAGGTCTATATAAGCAATGCTCGTTTAG
GGAAC
Features (pLannotate 1.2.2; 18 found; start..end, strand, type, name):
     35..53      +  promoter       SP6 promoter: promoter for bacteriophage SP6 RNA polymerase
     83..981     +  CDS            c-Myc (fragment): human c-Myc proto-oncogene
    997..1716    +  CDS            AcGFP1: Aequorea coerulescens GFP mammalian codon-optimized
   1724..2296    +  misc_feature   IRES: internal ribosome entry site (IRES) of the encephalomyocarditis virus (EMCV)
   2305..3012    +  CDS            mCherry: mCherry is a basic (constitutively fluorescent) red fluorescent protein published in 2004, derived from Discosoma sp.. It is reported to be a very rapidly-maturing monomer with low acid sensitivity.
   3023..3040    -  promoter       T7 promoter (fragment): promoter for bacteriophage T7 RNA polymerase
   3045..3179    -  polyA_signal   SV40 poly(A) signal: SV40 polyadenylation signal
   3292..3310    -  promoter       T3 promoter: promoter for bacteriophage T3 RNA polymerase
   3355..3371    -  protein_bind   lac operator: The lac repressor binds to the lac operator to inhibit transcription in E. coli. This inhibition can be relieved by adding lactose or isopropyl-β-D-thiogalactopyranoside (IPTG). lac repressor encoded by lacI
   3379..3409    -  promoter       lac promoter: promoter for the E. coli lac operon
   3424..3445    -  protein_bind   CAP binding site: CAP binding activates transcription in the presence of cAMP. E. coli catabolite activator protein
   3458..3550    -  CDS            lacI (fragment): lac repressor; lacI; The lac repressor binds to the lac operator to inhibit transcription in E. coli. This inhibition can be relieved by adding lactose or isopropyl-β-D-thiogalactopyranoside (IPTG).
   3733..4321    -  rep_origin     ori: high-copy-number ColE1/pMB1/pBR322/pUC origin of replication
   4492..5352    -  CDS            AmpR: β-lactamase; bla; confers resistance to ampicillin, carbenicillin, and related antibiotics
   5353..5457    -  promoter       AmpR promoter: bla
   5510..5938    -  rep_origin     f1 ori (sequence partly withheld): f1 bacteriophage origin of replication; arrow indicates direction of (+) strand synthesis
   5943..6009    -  CDS            lacZα (fragment): LacZα fragment of β-galactosidase; lacZ fragment
   6016..6993    +  promoter       CMV IE94 promoter: enhancer/promoter region of simian cytomegalovirus major immediate early transcription unit IE94
