[The description below was written by a language model from this plasmid's Addgene catalogue record and pLannotate feature annotations shown in this document.]
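Description:
pCS2-MYC(Δ1-143)-GFP-IRES-mCherry (ΔTAD) is a mammalian expression plasmid of about 7 kb built on the pCS2-GFP-IRES-mCherry backbone and intended for transient expression in mammalian cells. It is propagated in E. coli as a high-copy plasmid through a ColE1/pUC-type origin and selected with ampicillin via the β-lactamase gene. An f1 origin and remnants of lac regulatory and lacZα sequences are also carried in the backbone. Transcription in mammalian cells is driven by the simian cytomegalovirus IE94 enhancer/promoter characteristic of pCS2 vectors and terminated by an SV40 polyadenylation signal. An SP6 promoter lies just upstream of the insert, with T7 (partial) and T3 promoters downstream. These phage promoters are standard pCS2 elements that can support in vitro transcription.

The payload is a bicistronic stability reporter. The first cistron encodes human MYC lacking its N-terminal region, residues 1-143 (numbered according to the c-myc 2 isoform), which contains the transactivation domain. The annotated c-Myc fragment is followed closely by a GFP coding sequence, identified in the feature table as AcGFP1, consistent with a C-terminal GFP fusion. An EMCV IRES then directs independent translation of mCherry from the same transcript. Because both proteins arise from one mRNA, mCherry serves as an internal control for transfection and expression level. The GFP-to-mCherry ratio therefore reports the abundance, and by inference the turnover, of the MYC fusion. The deletion variant allows the contribution of the MYC N-terminal region to protein stability to be tested, presumably alongside other MYC versions in the same reporter backbone. The insert was assembled by Gibson cloning.
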