Addgene plasmid #231233: pCS2-MYC(Δ1-143)-GFP-IRES-mCherry (ΔTAD)
Purpose: MYC stability reporter construct with deletion of the N-terminal region (residues 1-143) for transient expression in mammalian cells
Depositing lab: Michael Rape. Depositing organization: University of California, Berkeley. Publication: Orphan quality control shapes network dynamics and gene expression. Mark KG, Kolla S, Aguirre JD, Garshott DM, Schmitt S, Haakonsen DL, Xu C, Kater L, Kempf G, Martinez-Gonzalez B, Akopian D, See SK, Thoma NH, Rape M. Cell. 2023 Aug 3;186(16):3460-3475.e23. doi: 10.1016/j.cell.2023.06.015. Epub 2023 Jul 20. PubMed 37478862.
Backbone
  Vector backbone: pCS2-GFP-IRES-mCherry
  Vector type: Mammalian Expression
Growth in bacteria
  Bacterial resistance: Ampicillin, 100 μg/mL
  Growth temperature: 37°C
  Growth strain: DH5alpha
  Copy number: High Copy
Gene/Insert
  Gene/Insert name: MYC (alt names: c-myc 2; ΔTAD)
  Species: H. sapiens (human)
  Mutation: TAD deleted (delta1-143); numbering based on sequence for c-myc 2
  Entrez Gene: MYC (a.k.a. MRTL, MYCC, bHLHe39, c-Myc)
  Cloning method: Gibson Cloning
Terms and licenses: Academic/Nonprofit Terms; Industry Terms: Not Available to Industry
Depositor comments: Myc numbering based on sequence for c-myc 2.
How to cite: pCS2-MYC(Δ1-143)-GFP-IRES-mCherry (ΔTAD) was a gift from Michael Rape (Addgene plasmid # 231233 ; http://n2t.net/addgene:231233 ; RRID:Addgene_231233)
